>Addgene plasmid #32028 | pRSF-KpDcr1delta2d | depositor full sequence | sequence record 36159 | pRSF-KpDcr1delta2d sequence 4581 bps
CTTTAATAAGGAGATATACCATGGGCAGCAGCCATCATCATCATCATCACAGCAGCGGCCTGGTGCCGCG
CGGCAGCCATATGGCTAGCATGTCGGACTCAGAAGTCAATCAAGAAGCTAAGCCAGAGGTCAAGCCAGAA
GTCAAGCCTGAGACTCACATCAATTTAAAGGTGTCCGATGGATCTTCAGAGATCTTCTTCAAGATCAAAA
AGACCACTCCTTTAAGAAGGCTGATGGAAGCGTTCGCTAAAAGACAGGGTAAGGAAATGGACTCCTTAAG
ATTCTTGTACGACGGTATTAGAATCCAAGCTGATCAGACCCCTGAAGATTTGGACATGGAGGATAACGAT
ATTATTGAGGCTCACAGAGAACAGATTGGTGGATCCAGCAACGAGTTAAAAGTTAGAGAATTTTATAGAC
TCCACAATGCTTGTGTGAAATTGAAAGAGTCTATTAAATTGATTTATGAAAACCCATTGGTAACTGACCA
AAATGTTTTGAATTTGGGAACTGCAGAAAATACTATTGATTATACAATTTTAAACACACCTACACTAAAT
GTTGCTAAAACTTTACTGGGCAATAGATATTCATTAGATCTAATAGATCTTTTTCAATCTCATGATTTCA
AAGATTCAAACACTGATGTGGATATGTTTATTAAATATCCTGTGGTTTATGATGAAAATTTGGAAAATTT
AGCATTTATGCATAAAAGTTTTCCAAATATGAATGCACATCTAAATGATGCTCAAAAGACTCAATTATCT
AATGAAAGGTTAGAATTTTTGGGTGATAGTTGGCTAGGTGCTTTAGTTTCATATATTGTATACACCAGAT
TTCCTTCTGCAAATGAAGGTATGCTTTCTCAAATGAAAGAATCAATAGTAAATAATAATAATCTATTTGA
TTGGAGTACAAAATTAAACTTCACCAAGAGATTACAAGGTAATATCGCTACACCTACTAGAGTGGTCAAA
GATAAAATGTCTAAACGTTATGCTGATTGTGTTGAAGCCTATATTGGTGCATTGGTTATTGATAGATTTG
GCACTGAGTTTTTGGATATCAAGGAATGGTTAGAAGAACTATCAGAAAAAAAATTGGCCAAATCGAGCCA
AATGTAACTGCTGCGAAATTTGAACGCCAGCACATGGACTCGTCTACTAGCGCAGCTTAATTAACCTAGG
CTGCTGCCACCGCTGAGCAATAACTAGCATAACCCCTTGGGGCCTCTAAACGGGTCTTGAGGGGTTTTTT
GCTGAAACCTCAGGCATTTGAGAAGCACACGGTCACACTGCTTCCGGTAGTCAATAAACCGGTAAACCAG
CAATAGACATAAGCGGCTATTTAACGACCCTGCCCTGAACCGACGACAAGCTGACGACCGGGTCTCCGCA
AGTGGCACTTTTCGGGGAAATGTGCGCGGAACCCCTATTTGTTTATTTTTCTAAATACATTCAAATATGT
ATCCGCTCATGAATTAATTCTTAGAAAAACTCATCGAGCATCAAATGAAACTGCAATTTATTCATATCAG
GATTATCAATACCATATTTTTGAAAAAGCCGTTTCTGTAATGAAGGAGAAAACTCACCGAGGCAGTTCCA
TAGGATGGCAAGATCCTGGTATCGGTCTGCGATTCCGACTCGTCCAACATCAATACAACCTATTAATTTC
CCCTCGTCAAAAATAAGGTTATCAAGTGAGAAATCACCATGAGTGACGACTGAATCCGGTGAGAATGGCA
AAAGTTTATGCATTTCTTTCCAGACTTGTTCAACAGGCCAGCCATTACGCTCGTCATCAAAATCACTCGC
ATCAACCAAACCGTTATTCATTCGTGATTGCGCCTGAGCGAGACGAAATACGCGGTCGCTGTTAAAAGGA
CAATTACAAACAGGAATCGAATGCAACCGGCGCAGGAACACTGCCAGCGCATCAACAATATTTTCACCTG
AATCAGGATATTCTTCTAATACCTGGAATGCTGTTTTCCCGGGGATCGCAGTGGTGAGTAACCATGCATC
ATCAGGAGTACGGATAAAATGCTTGATGGTCGGAAGAGGCATAAATTCCGTCAGCCAGTTTAGTCTGACC
ATCTCATCTGTAACATCATTGGCAACGCTACCTTTGCCATGTTTCAGAAACAACTCTGGCGCATCGGGCT
TCCCATACAATCGATAGATTGTCGCACCTGATTGCCCGACATTATCGCGAGCCCATTTATACCCATATAA
ATCAGCATCCATGTTGGAATTTAATCGCGGCCTAGAGCAAGACGTTTCCCGTTGAATATGGCTCATACTC
TTCCTTTTTCAATATTATTGAAGCATTTATCAGGGTTATTGTCTCATGAGCGGATACATATTTGAATGTA
TTTAGAAAAATAAACAAATAGGCATGCAGCGCTCTTCCGCTTCCTCGCTCACTGACTCGCTACGCTCGGT
CGTTCGACTGCGGCGAGCGGTGTCAGCTCACTCAAAAGCGGTAATACGGTTATCCACAGAATCAGGGGAT
AAAGCCGGAAAGAACATGTGAGCAAAAAGCAAAGCACCGGAAGAAGCCAACGCCGCAGGCGTTTTTCCAT
AGGCTCCGCCCCCCTGACGAGCATCACAAAAATCGACGCTCAAGCCAGAGGTGGCGAAACCCGACAGGAC
TATAAAGATACCAGGCGTTTCCCCCTGGAAGCTCCCTCGTGCGCTCTCCTGTTCCGACCCTGCCGCTTAC
CGGATACCTGTCCGCCTTTCTCCCTTCGGGAAGCGTGGCGCTTTCTCATAGCTCACGCTGTTGGTATCTC
AGTTCGGTGTAGGTCGTTCGCTCCAAGCTGGGCTGTGTGCACGAACCCCCCGTTCAGCCCGACCGCTGCG
CCTTATCCGGTAACTATCGTCTTGAGTCCAACCCGGTAAGACACGACTTATCGCCACTGGCAGCAGCCAT
TGGTAACTGATTTAGAGGACTTTGTCTTGAAGTTATGCACCTGTTAAGGCTAAACTGAAAGAACAGATTT
TGGTGAGTGCGGTCCTCCAACCCACTTACCTTGGTTCAAAGAGTTGGTAGCTCAGCGAACCTTGAGAAAA
CCACCGTTGGTAGCGGTGGTTTTTCTTTATTTATGAGATGATGAATCAATCGGTCTATCAAGTCAACGAA
CAGCTATTCCGTTACTCTAGATTTCAGTGCAATTTATCTCTTCAAATGTAGCACCTGAAGTCAGCCCCAT
ACGATATAAGTTGTAATTCTCATGTTAGTCATGCCCCGCGCCCACCGGAAGGAGCTGACTGGGTTGAAGG
CTCTCAAGGGCATCGGTCGAGATCCCGGTGCCTAATGAGTGAGCTAACTTACATTAATTGCGTTGCGCTC
ACTGCCCGCTTTCCAGTCGGGAAACCTGTCGTGCCAGCTGCATTAATGAATCGGCCAACGCGCGGGGAGA
GGCGGTTTGCGTATTGGGCGCCAGGGTGGTTTTTCTTTTCACCAGTGAGACGGGCAACAGCTGATTGCCC
TTCACCGCCTGGCCCTGAGAGAGTTGCAGCAAGCGGTCCACGCTGGTTTGCCCCAGCAGGCGAAAATCCT
GTTTGATGGTGGTTAACGGCGGGATATAACATGAGCTGTCTTCGGTATCGTCGTATCCCACTACCGAGAT
GTCCGCACCAACGCGCAGCCCGGACTCGGTAATGGCGCGCATTGCGCCCAGCGCCATCTGATCGTTGGCA
ACCAGCATCGCAGTGGGAACGATGCCCTCATTCAGCATTTGCATGGTTTGTTGAAAACCGGACATGGCAC
TCCAGTCGCCTTCCCGTTCCGCTATCGGCTGAATTTGATTGCGAGTGAGATATTTATGCCAGCCAGCCAG
ACGCAGACGCGCCGAGACAGAACTTAATGGGCCCGCTAACAGCGCGATTTGCTGGTGACCCAATGCGACC
AGATGCTCCACGCCCAGTCGCGTACCGTCTTCATGGGAGAAAATAATACTGTTGATGGGTGTCTGGTCAG
AGACATCAAGAAATAACGCCGGAACATTAGTGCAGGCAGCTTCCACAGCAATGGCATCCTGGTCATCCAG
CGGATAGTTAATGATCAGCCCACTGACGCGTTGCGCGAGAAGATTGTGCACCGCCGCTTTACAGGCTTCG
ACGCCGCTTCGTTCTACCATCGACACCACCACGCTGGCACCCAGTTGATCGGCGCGAGATTTAATCGCCG
CGACAATTTGCGACGGCGCGTGCAGGGCCAGACTGGAGGTGGCAACGCCAATCAGCAACGACTGTTTGCC
CGCCAGTTGTTGTGCCACGCGGTTGGGAATGTAATTCAGCTCCGCCATCGCCGCTTCCACTTTTTCCCGC
GTTTTCGCAGAAACGTGGCTGGCCTGGTTCACCACGCGGGAAACGGTCTGATAAGAGACACCGGCATACT
CTGCGACATCGTATAACGTTACTGGTTTCACATTCACCACCCTGAATTGACTCTCTTCCGGGCGCTATCA
TGCCATACCGCGAAAGGTTTTGCGCCATTCGATGGTGTCCGGGATCTCGACGCTCTCCCTTATGCGACTC
CTGCATTAGGAAATTAATACGACTCACTATA
Features (pLannotate 1.2.2; 16 found; start..end, strand, type, name):
     33..49      +  CDS            capTEV™ (fragment): composite tag for in vivo biotinylation, TEV protease cleavage, and 6xHis tagging
     60..77      +  CDS            thrombin site: thrombin recognition and cleavage site
     90..382     +  CDS            SUMO (fragment): cleavable ubiquitin-like protein tag; S. cerevisiae SMT3 (truncated)
    771..905     +  CDS            rnc (fragment): RNC_METCA - Protein inferred from homology: Swiss-Prot protein existence level 3. Digests double-stranded RNA. Involved in the processing of primary rRNA transcript to yield the immediate precursors to the large and small rRNAs (23S and 16S). Processes some mRNAs, and tRNAs when they are encoded in the rRNA operon. Processes pre-crRNA and tracrRNA of type II CRISPR loci if present in the organism. From Methylococcus capsulatus (strain ATCC 33009 / NCIMB 11132 / Bath).
   1189..1206    +  CDS            SET1 (fragment): solubility-enhancement tag derived from T7 phage gene 10B
   1214..1261    +  terminator     T7 terminator: transcription terminator for bacteriophage T7 RNA polymerase
   1425..1482    +  promoter       AmpR promoter (fragment): bla
   1491..2306    -  CDS            KanR: aminoglycoside phosphotransferase; aph(3')-Ia; confers resistance to kanamycin in bacteria or G418 (Geneticin®) in eukaryotes
   2307..2398    -  promoter       AmpR promoter: bla
   2414..3163    -  rep_origin     RSF ori: Plasmids containing the RSF 1030 origin of replication can be propagated in E. coli cells that contain additional plasmids with compatible origins.
   3246..3310    -  CDS            TcR (fragment): tetracycline efflux protein; tet; confers resistance to tetracycline
   3325..3346    -  protein_bind   CAP binding site: CAP binding activates transcription in the presence of cAMP. E. coli catabolite activator protein
   3359..4441    -  CDS            lacI: lac repressor; lacI; The lac repressor binds to the lac operator to inhibit transcription in E. coli. This inhibition can be relieved by adding lactose or isopropyl-β-D-thiogalactopyranoside (IPTG).
   4442..4519    -  promoter       lacI promoter: lacI
   4527..4562    -  CDS            TcR (fragment): tetracycline efflux protein; tet; confers resistance to tetracycline
   4565..4581    +  promoter       T7 promoter (fragment): promoter for bacteriophage T7 RNA polymerase
