[The description below was written by a language model from this plasmid's Addgene catalogue record and pLannotate feature annotations shown in this document.]
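Description:
pRSF-KpDcr1delta2d is a bacterial expression plasmid built on a modified Novagen pRSFDuet-1 backbone in which an amino-terminal His6-SUMO module, cleavable by the Ulp1 protease, has been added. It replicates from the RSF1030 origin, which is compatible with other common origin classes and so allows co-maintenance with additional plasmids in E. coli, and it is selected with kanamycin through an aminoglycoside phosphotransferase gene. The backbone also carries lacI with its own promoter, supplying lac repressor so that T7-driven expression can be held off until induced with IPTG in a host that provides T7 RNA polymerase.

The insert encodes residues 15–260 of Dcr1, the Dicer of the budding yeast Kluyveromyces polysporus (also called Vanderwaltozyma polyspora), cloned between BamHI and XhoI sites downstream of the T7 promoter and in frame with the His6-SUMO tag. The annotated sequence is consistent with this: a His-tag region, a thrombin site and a truncated yeast SMT3 (SUMO) segment precede an open reading frame that contains a stretch with homology to bacterial RNase III, followed by the T7 terminator. The small "capTEV", "SET1" and tetracycline-resistance fragments in the automated annotation are short partial matches, most likely to tag or backbone sequence rather than functional elements.

The design suits recombinant production of this truncated Dicer fragment in E. coli, with nickel-affinity purification by the His6 tag, improved solubility from SUMO, and tag removal by Ulp1. The name suggests a deletion variant, but the record does not spell out which domain is removed. The associated study addresses the mechanism of budding-yeast Dicers, which fits biochemical or structural use.
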