Addgene plasmid #32028: pRSF-KpDcr1delta2d
Depositing lab: David Bartel. Depositing organization: Whitehead Institute for Biomedical Research. Publication: The inside-out mechanism of dicers from budding yeasts. Weinberg DE, Nakanishi K, Patel DJ, Bartel DP. Cell. 2011 Jul 22;146(2):262-76. 10.1016/j.cell.2011.06.021 PubMed 21784247.
Backbone
  Vector backbone: sumo-pRSFduet-1
  Backbone manufacturer: Novagen
  Backbone size w/o insert (bp): 4100
  Modifications to backbone: amino-terminal Ulp1-cleavable His6-SUMO
  Vector type: Bacterial Expression
Growth in bacteria
  Bacterial resistance: Kanamycin, 50 μg/mL
  Growth temperature: 37°C
  Growth strain: DH5alpha
  Copy number: Unknown
Gene/Insert
  Gene/Insert name: DCR1(15-260)
  Species: K. polysporus
  Promoter: T7
  Tag / fusion protein: His6-SUMO (N terminal on backbone)
  Cloning method: Restriction Enzyme; 5′ cloning site BamHI (unknown if destroyed); 3′ cloning site XhoI (unknown if destroyed)
  Sequencing primers: 5′ T7
Terms and licenses: Academic/Nonprofit Terms; Industry Terms: Not Available to Industry
Depositor comments: The species of DCR1 is Kluyveromyces polysporus, which is also known as Vanderwaltozyma polyspora
How to cite: pRSF-KpDcr1delta2d was a gift from David Bartel (Addgene plasmid # 32028 ; http://n2t.net/addgene:32028 ; RRID:Addgene_32028)
