>Addgene plasmid #32028 | pRSF-KpDcr1delta2d | addgene partial sequence | sequence record 37668 | T7-term
AGACGAGGTCCATGGTGCTGGGCGTTCAAATTTCGCAGCAGCGGTTTCTTTACCAGACTCGAGTTACATT
TGGCTCGATTTGGCCAATTTTTTTTCTGATAGTTCTTCTAACCATTCCTTGATATCCAAAAACTCAGTGC
CAAATCTATCAATAACCAATGCACCAATATAGGCTTCAACACAATCAGCATAACGTTTAGACATTTTATC
TTTGACCACTCTAGTAGGTGTAGCGATATTACCTTGTAATCTCTTGGTGAAGTTTAATTTTGTACTCCAA
TCAAATAGATTATTATTATTTACTATTGATTCTTTCATTTGAGAAAGCATACCTTCATTTGCAGAAGGAA
ATCTGGTGTATACAATATATGAAACTAAAGCACCTAGCCAACTATCACCCAAAAATTCTAACCTTTCATT
AGATAATTGAGTCTTTTGAGCATCATTTAGATGTGCATTCATATTTGGAAAACTTTTATGCATAAATGCT
AAATTTTCCAAATTTTCATCATAAACCACAGGATATTTAATAAACATATCCACATCAGTGTTTGAATCTT
TGAAATCATGAGATTGAAAAAGATCTATTAGATCTAATGAATATCTATTGCCCAGTAAAGTTTTAGCAAC
ATTTAGTGTAGGTGTGTTTAAAATTGTATAATCAATAGTATTTTCTGCAGTTCCCAAATTCAAAACATTT
TGGTCAGTTACCAATGGGTTTTCATAAATCAATTTAATAGACTCTTTCAATTTCACACAA
