>Addgene plasmid #32028 | pRSF-KpDcr1delta2d | addgene partial sequence | sequence record 38440 | T7 5'-TAATACGACTCACTATAGGG-3'
AATAATTTTGTTTAACTTTAATAAGGAGATATACCATGGGCAGCAGCCATCATCATCATCATCACAGCAG
CGGCCTGGTGCCGCGCGGCAGCCACATGGCAAGCATGTCGGACTCAGAAGTCAATCAAGAAGCTAAGCCA
GAGGTCAAGCCAGAAGTCAAGCCTGAGACTCACATCAATTTAAAGGTGTCCGATGGATCTTCAGAGATCT
TCTTCAAGATCAAAAAGACCACTCCTTTAAGAAGGCTGATGGAAGCGTTCGCTAAAAGACAGGGTAAGGA
AATGGACTCCTTAAGATTCTTGTACGACGGTATTAGAATCCAAGCTGATCAGACCCCTGAAGATTTGGAC
ATGGAGGATAACGATATTATTGAGGCTCACAGAGAACAGATTGGTGGATCCAACGAGTTAAAAGTTAGAG
AATTTTATAGACTCCACAATGCTTGTGTGAAATTGAAAGAGTCTATTAAATTGATTTATGAAAACCCATT
GGTAACTGACCAAAATGTTTTGAATTTGGGAACTGCAGAAAATACTATTGATTATACAATTTTAAACACA
CCTACACTAAATGTTGCTAAAACTTTACTGGGCAATAGATATTCATTAGATCTAATAGATCTTTTTCAAT
CTCATGATTTCAAAGATTCAAACACTGATGTGGATATGTTTATTAAATATCCTGTGGTTTATGATGAAAA
TTTGGAAAATTTAGCATTTATGCATAAAAGTTTTCCAAATATGAATGCACATCTAAATGATGCTCAAAAG
ACTCAATTATCTAATGAAAGGTTAGAATTTTTGGGTGATAGTTGGCTAGGTGCTTTAGTTTCATATATTG
TATACACCAGATTTCCTTCTGCAAATGAAG
